>Addgene plasmid #55948 | mPlum-Actin-12 | depositor partial sequence | sequence record 86852 | insert sequence
TTGACGTCAGATCCGCTAGCGCTACCGGTGGCTACCATGGTGAGCAAGGGCGAGGAGGTCATCAAGGAGT
TCATGCGCTTCAAGGAGCACATGGAGGGCTCCGTGAACGGCCACGAGTTCGAGATCGAGGGCGAGGGCGA
GGGCCGCCCCTACGAGGGCACCCAGACCGCCAGGCTGAAGGTGACCAAGGGTGGCCCCCTGCCCTTCGCC
TGGGACATCCTGTCCCCTCAGATCATGTACGGCTCCAAGGCCTACGTGAAGCACCCCGCCGACATCCCCG
ACTACTTGAAGCTGTCCTTCCCCGAGGGCTTCAAGTGGGAGCGCGTGATGAACTTCGAGGACGGCGGCGT
GGTGACCGTGACCCAGGACTCCTCCCTGCAGGACGGCGAGTTCATCTACAAGGTGAAGGTGCGCGGCACC
AACTTCCCCTCCGACGGCCCCGTAATGCAGAAGAAGACCATGGGCTGGGAGGCCTCCTCCGAGCGGATGT
ACCCCGAGGACGGCGCCCTGAAGGGCGAGATGAAGATGAGGCTGAGGCTGAAGGACGGCGGCCACTACGA
CGCCGAGGTCAAGACCACCTACATGGCCAAGAAGCCCGTGCAGCTGCCCGGCGCCTACAAGACCGACATC
AAGCTGGACATCACCTCCCACAACGAGGACTACACCATCGTGGAACAGTACGAGCGCGCCGAGGGCCGCC
ACTCCACCGGCGCCTCCGGTTCTGGTACTGGTTCTACTGGTTCTCGAGCTATGGATGATGATATCGCCGC
GCTCGTCGTCGACAACGGCTCCGGCATGTGCAAGGCCGGCTTCGCGGGCGACGATGCCCCCCGGGCCGTC
TTCCCCTCCATCGTGGGGCGCCCCAGGCACCAGGGCGTGATGGTGGGCATGGGTCAGAAGGATTCCTATG
TGGGCGACGAGGCCCAGAGCAAGAGAGGCATCCTCACCCTGAAGTACCCCATCGAGCACGGCATCGTCAC
CAACTGGGACGACATGGAGAAAATCTGGCACCACACCTTCTACAATGAGCTGCGTGTGGCTCCCGAGGAG
CACCCCGTGCTGCTGACCGAGGCCCCCCTGAACCCCAAGGCCAACCGCGAGAAGATGACCCAGATCATGT
TTGAGACCTTCAACACCCCAGCCATGTACGTTGCTATCCAGGCTGTGCTATCCCTGTACGCCTCTGGCCG
TACCACTGGCATCGTGATGGACTCCGGTGACGGGGTCACCCACACTGTGCCCATCTACGAGGGGTATGCC
CTCCCCCATGCCATCCTGCGTCTGGACCTGGCTGGCCGGGACCTGACTGACTACCTCATGAAGATCCTCA
CCGAGCGCGGCTACAGCTTCACCACCACGGCCGAGCGGGAAATCGTGCGTGACATTAAGGAGAAGCTGTG
CTACGTCGCCCTGGACTTCGAGCAAGAGATGGCCACGGCTGCTTCCAGCTCCTCCCTGGAGAAGAGCTAC
GAGCTGCCTGACGGCCAGGTCATCACCATTGGCAATGAGCGGTTCCGCTGCCCTGAGGCACTCTTCCAGC
CTTCCTTCCTGGGCATGGAGTCCTGTGGCATCCACGAAACTACCTTCAACTCCATCATGAAGTGTGACGT
GGACATCCGCAAAGACCTGTACGCCAACACAGTGCTGTCTGGCGGCACCACCATGTACCCTGGCATTGCC
GACAGGATGCAGAAGGAGATCACTGCCCTGGCACCCAGCACAATGAAGATCAAGATCATTGCTCCTCCTG
AGCGCAAGTACTCCGTGTGGATCGGCGGCTCCATCCTGGCCTCGCTGTCCACCTTCCAGCAGATGTGGAT
CAGCAAGCAGGAGTATGACGAGTCCGGCCCCTCCATCGTCCACCGCAAATGCTTCTAGGGATCCACCGGA
TCTAGATAACTGATCATAATCAGCCATACCACATTGAGA
