>Addgene plasmid #55948 | mPlum-Actin-12 | addgene partial sequence | sequence record 114380 | DsRed1-C 5'-AGCTGGACATCACCTCCCACAACG-3'
CGCGCCGAGGGCCGCCACTCCACCGGCGCCTCCGGTTCTGGTACTGGTTCTACTGGTTCTCGAGCTATGG
ATGATGATATCGCCGCGCTCGTCGTCGACAACGGCTCCGGCATGTGCAAGGCCGGCTTCGCGGGCGACGA
TGCCCCCCGGGCCGTCTTCCCCTCCATCGTGGGGCGCCCCAGGCACCAGGGCGTGATGGTGGGCATGGGT
CAGAAGGATTCCTATGTGGGCGACGAGGCCCAGAGCAAGAGAGGCATCCTCACCCTGAAGTACCCCATCG
AGCACGGCATCGTCACCAACTGGGACGACATGGAGAAAATCTGGCACCACACCTTCTACAATGAGCTGCG
TGTGGCTCCCGAGGAGCACCCCGTGCTGCTGACCGAGGCCCCCCTGAACCCCAAGGCCAACCGCGAGAAG
ATGACCCAGATCATGTTTGAGACCTTCAACACCCCAGCCATGTACGTTGCTATCCAGGCTGTGCTATCCC
TGTACGCCTCTGGCCGTACCACTGGCATCGTGATGGACTCCGGTGACGGGGTCACCCACACTGTGCCCAT
CTACGAGGGGTATGCCCTCCCCCATGCCATCCTGCGTCTGGACCTGGCTGGCCGGGACCTGACTGACTAC
CTCATGAAGATCCTCACCGAGCGCGGCTACAGCTTCACCACCACGGCCGAGCGGGAAATCGTGCGTGACA
TTAAGGAGAAGCTGTGCTACGTCGCCCTGGACTTCGAGCAAGAGATGGCCACGGCTGCTTCCAGCTCCTC
CCTGGAGAAG
