[The description below was written by a language model from this plasmid's Addgene catalogue record.]
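Description:
mPlum-Actin-12 is a mammalian expression plasmid that produces human beta-actin (ACTB, corresponding to the reference transcript NM_001101.3) fused to the far-red fluorescent protein mPlum. It is built on an mPlum vector backbone of about 4.75 kb excluding the insert. Expression of the fusion is driven by the CMV promoter, a strong constitutive promoter in most mammalian cell lines. The listed 3′ sequencing primer anneals to an SV40 polyadenylation signal, indicating that this element terminates the transcript. The record names mPlum as the tag but does not explicitly state its position relative to actin, the nature of any linker between the two, or the cloning method. The "12" in the name may refer to a linker length, but the record does not confirm this.

The plasmid is maintained in E. coli as a high-copy construct under kanamycin selection. It also carries a neomycin resistance marker, so stably transfected mammalian cells can be selected with G418. No feature table is provided, so the origin of replication and the promoters driving the resistance marker cannot be described from the record.

The stated purpose is actin localization. When expressed in cells, the fusion is meant to label actin, allowing it to be visualized by fluorescence microscopy. mPlum is recorded with excitation at 590 nm and emission at 649 nm, placing its signal at the red end of the spectrum. This makes the construct convenient for multicolour imaging alongside green, yellow or orange fluorescent markers with limited spectral overlap.
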