Addgene plasmid #55948: mPlum-Actin-12
Purpose: Localization: Actin, Excitation: 590, Emission: 649
Depositing lab: Michael Davidson. Depositing organization: Florida State University, Tallahassee.
Backbone
  Vector backbone: mPlum
  Backbone size w/o insert (bp): 4750
  Vector type: Mammalian Expression
  Selectable markers: Neomycin (select with G418)
Growth in bacteria
  Bacterial resistance: Kanamycin, 50 μg/mL
  Growth temperature: 37°C
  Growth strain: DH5alpha
  Copy number: High Copy
Gene/Insert
  Gene/Insert name: Actin (alt name: NM_001101.3)
  Species: H. sapiens (human)
  Entrez Gene: ACTB (a.k.a. BKRNS, BNS, BRWS1, CSMH, DDS1, PS1TP5BP1, THC8)
  Promoter: CMV
  Tag / fusion protein: mPlum
  Cloning method: Unknown
  Sequencing primers: 5′ CMV-F; 3′ SV40pA-R
Terms and licenses: Academic/Nonprofit Terms; Industry Terms: Not Available to Industry
Depositor comments: . Excitation = 590; Emission = 649
How to cite: mPlum-Actin-12 was a gift from Michael Davidson (Addgene plasmid # 55948 ; http://n2t.net/addgene:55948 ; RRID:Addgene_55948)
